Addgene plasmid #206994: pCAS
Purpose: Plasmid expressing both SpCas9 and SaCas9
Depositing lab: Alejandro Chavez. Depositing organization: University of California, San Diego (UCSD). Publication: High-throughput tagging of endogenous loci for rapid characterization of protein function. Kim J, Kratz AF, Chen S, Sheng J, Kim HK, Zhang L, Singh BK, Chavez A. Sci Adv. 2024 May 3;10(18):eadg8771. doi: 10.1126/sciadv.adg8771. Epub 2024 May 1. PubMed 38691600.
Backbone
  Vector backbone: pCSD_2xNLS-SpCas9WT-NLS-3xHA-NLS-SaCas9WT-2xNLS
  Modifications to backbone: 3xHA to P2A
  Vector type: Mammalian Expression
Growth in bacteria
  Bacterial resistance: Ampicillin, 100 μg/mL
  Growth temperature: 30°C
  Growth strain: NEB Stable
  Copy number: High Copy
Gene/Insert
  Gene/Insert name: SpCas9 - P2A - SaCas9 (alt names: Staphylococcus aureus Cas9; Streptococcus pyogenes Cas9)
  Entrez Gene: NEWENTRY
  Promoter: CMV
  Tag / fusion protein: P2A
  Cloning method: Gibson Cloning
  Sequencing primers: 5′ P2A binding primer
Terms and licenses: Academic/Nonprofit Terms; Industry Terms: Not Available to Industry
Depositor comments: Please visit https://www.biorxiv.org/content/10.1101/2022.11.16.516691v1 for bioRxiv preprint.
How to cite: pCAS was a gift from Alejandro Chavez (Addgene plasmid # 206994 ; http://n2t.net/addgene:206994 ; RRID:Addgene_206994)
