[The description below was written by a language model from this plasmid's Addgene catalogue record and pLannotate feature annotations shown in this document.]
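Description:
pCAS is an 11.7 kb mammalian expression plasmid that produces two orthogonal Cas9 nucleases, Streptococcus pyogenes Cas9 (SpCas9) and Staphylococcus aureus Cas9 (SaCas9), from a single transcript. It was derived by Gibson cloning from a backbone in which the two wild-type nucleases were joined through NLS sequences and a 3xHA tag. Here the 3xHA segment has been replaced by a P2A peptide. Ribosomal skipping at the P2A site means the single open reading frame yields SpCas9 and SaCas9 as separate polypeptides rather than a fusion.

Transcription is driven by a CMV promoter, which the feature table annotates as the simian cytomegalovirus IE94 immediate-early enhancer/promoter spanning the sequence origin, and it terminates at an SV40 polyadenylation signal. An SP6 promoter sits just upstream of the coding region. Nucleoplasmin bipartite nuclear localization signals are annotated at the start of the SpCas9 portion and after SaCas9, directing both proteins to the nucleus. The backbone name implies further NLS copies that were not individually annotated. No guide RNA cassette and no mammalian selection marker appear among the annotated features, so guides would presumably have to be supplied from other constructs.

For propagation in E. coli, the plasmid carries a high-copy ColE1/pUC-type origin and the AmpR β-lactamase gene for ampicillin selection. It also retains an f1 origin and remnants of a lac/lacZα cloning region with T3 and T7 promoter sequences. The associated publication concerns high-throughput tagging of endogenous loci, where having two Cas9 orthologues with distinct guide and PAM requirements allows independent cleavage events in the same cell. The record does not state the specific role of each nuclease.
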