Features (pLannotate 1.2.2; 19 found; start..end, strand, type, name):
    220..238     +  promoter       SP6 promoter: promoter for bacteriophage SP6 RNA polymerase
    288..335     +  CDS            nucleoplasmin NLS: bipartite nuclear localization signal from nucleoplasmin
    380..4481    +  CDS            Cas9 (fragment): Cas9 (Csn1) endonuclease from the Streptococcus pyogenes Type II CRISPR/Cas system generates RNA-guided double strand breaks in DNA
   4530..4582    +  CDS            P2A (fragment): 2A peptide from porcine teschovirus-1 polyprotein Eukaryotic ribosomes fail to insert a peptide bond between the Gly and Pro residues, yielding separate polypeptides.
   4668..7823    +  CDS            cas9: CAS9_STAAU - Experimental evidence at protein level: Swiss-Prot protein existence level 1. CRISPR (clustered regularly interspaced short palindromic repeat) is an adaptive immune system that provides protection against mobile genetic elements (viruses, transposable elements and conjugative plasmids). CRISPR clusters contain spacers, sequences complementary to antecedent mobile elements, and target invading nucleic acids. CRISPR clusters are transcribed and processed into CRISPR RNA (crRNA). In type II CRISPR systems correct processing of pre-crRNA requires a trans- encoded small RNA (tracrRNA)
   7830..7877    +  CDS            nucleoplasmin NLS: bipartite nuclear localization signal from nucleoplasmin
   7942..7959    -  promoter       T7 promoter (fragment): promoter for bacteriophage T7 RNA polymerase
   7964..8098    -  polyA_signal   SV40 poly(A) signal: SV40 polyadenylation signal
   8211..8229    -  promoter       T3 promoter: promoter for bacteriophage T3 RNA polymerase
   8272..8294    -  protein_bind   lac operator (fragment): The lac repressor binds to the lac operator to inhibit transcription in E. coli. This inhibition can be relieved by adding lactose or isopropyl-β-D-thiogalactopyranoside (IPTG). lac repressor encoded by lacI
   8298..8328    -  promoter       lac promoter: promoter for the E. coli lac operon
   8343..8364    -  protein_bind   CAP binding site: CAP binding activates transcription in the presence of cAMP. E. coli catabolite activator protein
   8377..8469    -  CDS            lacI (fragment): lac repressor; lacI; The lac repressor binds to the lac operator to inhibit transcription in E. coli. This inhibition can be relieved by adding lactose or isopropyl-β-D-thiogalactopyranoside (IPTG).
   8652..9240    -  rep_origin     ori: high-copy-number ColE1/pMB1/pBR322/pUC origin of replication
   9411..10271   -  CDS            AmpR: β-lactamase; bla; confers resistance to ampicillin, carbenicillin, and related antibiotics
  10272..10376   -  promoter       AmpR promoter: bla
  10429..10857   -  rep_origin     f1 ori (sequence partly withheld): f1 bacteriophage origin of replication; arrow indicates direction of (+) strand synthesis
  10862..10928   -  CDS            lacZα (fragment): LacZα fragment of β-galactosidase; lacZ fragment
  10935..185     +  promoter       CMV IE94 promoter (across the origin): enhancer/promoter region of simian cytomegalovirus major immediate early transcription unit IE94
>Addgene plasmid #206994 | pCAS | addgene full sequence | sequence record 410553 | Addgene NGS Result
CCAGGGTACATTGGCAGTACTCCCATTGACGTCAATGGCGGTAAATGGCCCGCGATGGCTGCCAAGTACA
TCCCCATTGACGTCAATGGGGAGGGGCAATGACGCAAATGGGCGTTCCATTGACGTAAATGGGCGGTAGG
CGTGCCTAATGGGAGGTCTATATAAGCAATGCTCGTTTAGGGAACCGCCATTCTGCCTGGGGACGTCGGA
GCAAGCTTGATTTAGGTGACACTATAGAATACAAGCTACTTGTTCTTTTTGCAGGATCCCATCGATTCGA
ATTCATGAAAAGGCCGGCGGCCACGAAAAAGGCCGGCCAGGCAAAAAAGAAAAAGCTGGACGGCAGCGGA
AGCCCCAAGAAGAAGAGGAAGGTACCATGGGACAAGAAGTACTCCATTGGGCTCGATATCGGTACCAACA
GCGTCGGCTGGGCCGTCATTACGGACGAGTACAAGGTGCCGAGCAAAAAATTCAAAGTTCTGGGCAATAC
CGATCGCCACAGCATAAAGAAGAACCTCATTGGAGCCCTCCTGTTCGACTCCGGGGAGACGGCCGAAGCC
ACGCGGCTCAAAAGAACAGCACGGCGCAGATATACCCGCAGAAAGAATCGGATCTGCTACCTGCAGGAGA
TCTTTAGTAATGAGATGGCTAAGGTGGATGACTCTTTCTTCCATAGGCTGGAGGAGTCCTTTTTGGTGGA
GGAGGATAAAAAGCACGAGCGCCACCCAATCTTTGGCAATATCGTGGACGAGGTGGCGTACCATGAAAAG
TACCCAACCATATATCATCTGAGGAAGAAGCTGGTAGACAGTACTGATAAGGCTGACTTGCGGTTGATCT
ATCTCGCGCTGGCGCACATGATCAAATTTCGGGGACACTTCCTCATCGAGGGGGACCTGAACCCAGACAA
CAGCGATGTCGACAAACTCTTTATCCAACTGGTTCAGACTTACAATCAGCTTTTCGAGGAGAACCCGATC
AACGCATCCGGCGTTGACGCCAAAGCAATCCTGAGCGCTAGGCTGTCCAAATCCCGGCGGCTCGAAAACC
TCATCGCACAGCTCCCTGGGGAGAAGAAGAACGGCCTGTTTGGTAATCTTATCGCCCTGTCACTCGGGCT
GACCCCCAACTTTAAATCTAACTTCGACCTGGCCGAAGATGCCAAGCTGCAACTGAGCAAAGACACCTAC
GATGATGATCTCGACAATCTGCTGGCCCAGATCGGCGACCAGTACGCAGACCTTTTTTTGGCGGCAAAGA
ACCTGTCAGACGCCATTCTGCTGAGTGATATTCTGCGAGTGAACACGGAGATCACCAAAGCTCCGCTGAG
CGCTAGTATGATCAAGCGCTATGATGAGCACCACCAAGACTTGACTTTGCTGAAGGCCCTTGTCAGACAG
CAACTGCCTGAGAAGTACAAGGAAATTTTCTTCGATCAGTCTAAAAATGGCTACGCCGGATACATTGACG
GCGGAGCAAGCCAGGAGGAATTTTACAAATTTATTAAGCCCATCTTGGAAAAAATGGACGGCACCGAGGA
GCTGCTGGTAAAGCTGAACAGAGAAGATCTGTTGCGCAAACAGCGCACTTTCGACAATGGAAGCATCCCC
CACCAGATTCACCTGGGCGAACTGCACGCTATCCTCAGGCGGCAAGAGGATTTCTACCCCTTTTTGAAAG
ATAACAGGGAAAAGATTGAGAAAATCCTCACATTTCGGATACCCTACTATGTAGGCCCCCTCGCTCGGGG
AAATTCCAGATTCGCGTGGATGACTCGCAAATCAGAAGAGACCATCACTCCCTGGAACTTCGAGGAAGTC
GTGGATAAGGGGGCCTCTGCCCAGTCCTTCATCGAAAGGATGACTAACTTTGATAAAAATCTGCCTAACG
AAAAGGTGCTTCCTAAACACTCTCTGCTGTACGAGTACTTCACAGTTTATAACGAGCTCACCAAGGTCAA
ATACGTCACAGAAGGGATGAGAAAGCCAGCATTCCTGTCTGGAGAGCAGAAGAAAGCTATCGTGGACCTC
CTCTTCAAGACGAACCGGAAAGTTACCGTGAAACAGCTCAAAGAAGACTATTTCAAAAAGATTGAATGTT
TCGACTCTGTTGAAATCAGCGGAGTGGAGGATCGCTTCAACGCATCCCTGGGAACGTATCACGATCTCCT
GAAAATCATTAAAGACAAGGACTTCCTGGACAATGAGGAGAACGAGGACATTCTTGAGGACATTGTCCTC
ACCCTTACGTTGTTTGAAGATAGGGAGATGATTGAAGAACGCTTGAAAACTTACGCTCATCTCTTCGACG
ACAAAGTCATGAAACAGCTCAAGAGACGCCGATATACAGGATGGGGGCGGCTGTCAAGAAAACTGATCAA
TGGCATCCGAGACAAGCAGAGTGGAAAGACAATCCTGGATTTTCTTAAGTCCGATGGATTTGCCAACCGG
AACTTCATGCAGTTGATCCATGATGACTCTCTCACCTTTAAGGAGGACATCCAGAAAGCACAAGTTTCTG
GCCAGGGGGACAGTCTTCACGAGCACATCGCTAATCTTGCAGGTAGCCCAGCTATCAAAAAGGGAATACT
GCAGACCGTTAAGGTCGTGGATGAACTCGTCAAAGTAATGGGAAGGCATAAGCCCGAGAATATCGTTATC
GAGATGGCCCGAGAGAACCAAACTACCCAGAAGGGACAGAAGAACAGTAGGGAAAGGATGAAGAGGATTG
AAGAGGGTATAAAAGAACTGGGGTCCCAAATCCTTAAGGAACACCCAGTTGAAAACACCCAGCTTCAGAA
TGAGAAGCTCTACCTGTACTACCTGCAGAACGGCAGGGACATGTACGTGGATCAGGAACTGGACATCAAC
CGGTTGTCCGACTACGACGTGGATCATATCGTGCCCCAAAGCTTTCTCAAAGATGATTCTATTGATAATA
AAGTGTTGACAAGATCCGATAAAAATAGAGGGAAGAGTGATAACGTCCCCTCAGAAGAAGTTGTCAAGAA
AATGAAAAATTATTGGCGGCAGCTGCTGAACGCCAAACTGATCACACAACGGAAGTTCGATAATCTGACT
AAGGCTGAACGAGGTGGCCTGTCTGAGTTGGATAAAGCCGGCTTCATCAAAAGGCAGCTTGTTGAGACAC
GCCAGATCACCAAGCACGTGGCCCAAATTCTCGATTCACGCATGAACACCAAGTACGATGAAAATGACAA
ACTGATTCGAGAGGTGAAAGTTATTACTCTGAAGTCTAAGCTGGTCTCAGATTTCAGAAAGGACTTTCAG
TTTTATAAGGTGAGAGAGATCAACAATTACCACCATGCGCATGATGCCTACCTGAATGCAGTGGTAGGCA
CTGCACTTATCAAAAAATATCCCAAGCTGGAATCTGAATTTGTTTACGGAGACTATAAAGTGTACGATGT
TAGGAAAATGATCGCAAAGTCTGAGCAGGAAATAGGCAAGGCCACCGCTAAGTACTTCTTTTACAGCAAT
ATTATGAATTTTTTCAAGACCGAGATTACACTGGCCAATGGAGAGATTCGGAAGCGACCACTTATCGAAA
CAAACGGAGAAACAGGAGAAATCGTGTGGGACAAGGGTAGGGATTTCGCGACAGTCCGCAAGGTCCTGTC
CATGCCGCAGGTGAACATCGTTAAAAAGACCGAAGTACAGACCGGAGGCTTCTCCAAGGAAAGTATCCTC
CCGAAAAGGAACAGCGACAAGCTGATCGCACGCAAAAAAGATTGGGACCCCAAGAAATACGGCGGATTCG
ATTCTCCTACAGTCGCTTACAGTGTACTGGTTGTGGCCAAAGTGGAGAAAGGGAAGTCTAAAAAACTCAA
AAGCGTCAAGGAACTGCTGGGCATCACAATCATGGAGCGATCCAGCTTCGAGAAAAACCCCATCGACTTT
CTCGAAGCGAAAGGATATAAAGAGGTCAAAAAAGACCTCATCATTAAGCTGCCCAAGTACTCTCTCTTTG
AGCTTGAAAACGGCCGGAAACGAATGCTCGCTAGTGCGGGCGAGCTGCAGAAAGGTAACGAGCTGGCACT
GCCCTCTAAATACGTTAATTTCTTGTATCTGGCCAGCCACTATGAAAAGCTCAAAGGGTCTCCCGAAGAT
AATGAGCAGAAGCAGCTGTTCGTGGAACAACACAAACACTACCTTGATGAGATCATCGAGCAAATAAGCG
AGTTCTCCAAAAGAGTGATCCTCGCCGACGCTAACCTCGATAAGGTGCTTTCTGCTTACAATAAGCACAG
GGATAAGCCCATCAGGGAGCAGGCAGAAAACATTATCCACTTGTTTACTCTGACCAACTTGGGCGCGCCT
GCAGCCTTCAAGTACTTCGACACCACCATAGACAGAAAGCGGTACACCTCTACAAAGGAGGTCCTGGACG
CCACACTGATTCATCAGTCAATTACGGGGCTCTATGAAACAAGAATCGACCTCTCTCAGCTCGGTGGAGA
CGCTAGCGGCACCGGCGGGCCCAAGAAGAAGAGGAAGGTAGGATCCGGAGCCACGAACTTCTCTCTGTTA
AAGCAAGCAGGAGATGTTGAAGAAAACCCCGGGCCTGGATCCGCCGCTCCGGCAGCTAAGAAAAAGAAAC
TGGATTTCGAATCCGGAACTAGTGGTATCCACGGAGTCCCAGCAGCCAAGCGGAACTACATCCTGGGCCT
GGACATCGGCATCACCAGCGTGGGCTACGGCATCATCGACTACGAGACACGGGACGTGATCGATGCCGGC
GTGCGGCTGTTCAAAGAGGCCAACGTGGAAAACAACGAGGGCAGGCGGAGCAAGAGAGGCGCCAGAAGGC
TGAAGCGGCGGAGGCGGCATAGAATCCAGAGAGTGAAGAAGCTGCTGTTCGACTACAACCTGCTGACCGA
CCACAGCGAGCTGAGCGGCATCAACCCCTACGAGGCCAGAGTGAAGGGCCTGAGCCAGAAGCTGAGCGAG
GAAGAGTTCTCTGCCGCCCTGCTGCACCTGGCCAAGAGAAGAGGCGTGCACAACGTGAACGAGGTGGAAG
AGGACACCGGCAACGAGCTGTCCACCAAAGAGCAGATCAGCCGGAACAGCAAGGCCCTGGAAGAGAAATA
CGTGGCCGAACTGCAGCTGGAACGGCTGAAGAAAGACGGCGAAGTGCGGGGCAGCATCAACAGATTCAAG
ACCAGCGACTACGTGAAAGAAGCCAAACAGCTGCTGAAGGTGCAGAAGGCCTACCACCAGCTGGACCAGA
GCTTCATCGACACCTACATCGACCTGCTGGAAACCCGGCGGACCTACTATGAGGGACCTGGCGAGGGCAG
CCCCTTCGGCTGGAAGGACATCAAAGAATGGTACGAGATGCTGATGGGCCACTGCACCTACTTCCCCGAG
GAACTGCGGAGCGTGAAGTACGCCTACAACGCCGACCTGTACAACGCCCTGAACGACCTGAACAATCTCG
TGATCACCAGGGACGAGAACGAGAAGCTGGAATATTACGAGAAGTTCCAGATCATCGAGAACGTGTTCAA
GCAGAAGAAGAAGCCCACCCTGAAGCAGATCGCCAAAGAAATCCTCGTGAACGAAGAGGATATTAAGGGC
TACAGAGTGACCAGCACCGGCAAGCCCGAGTTCACCAACCTGAAGGTGTACCACGACATCAAGGACATTA
CCGCCCGGAAAGAGATTATTGAGAACGCCGAGCTGCTGGATCAGATTGCCAAGATCCTGACCATCTACCA
GAGCAGCGAGGACATCCAGGAAGAACTGACCAATCTGAACTCCGAGCTGACCCAGGAAGAGATCGAGCAG
ATCTCTAATCTGAAGGGCTATACCGGCACCCACAACCTGAGCCTGAAGGCCATCAACCTGATCCTGGACG
AGCTGTGGCACACCAACGACAACCAGATCGCTATCTTCAACCGGCTGAAGCTGGTGCCCAAGAAGGTGGA
CCTGTCCCAGCAGAAAGAGATCCCCACCACCCTGGTGGACGACTTCATCCTGAGCCCCGTCGTGAAGAGA
AGCTTCATCCAGAGCATCAAAGTGATCAACGCCATCATCAAGAAGTACGGCCTGCCCAACGACATCATTA
TCGAGCTGGCCCGCGAGAAGAACTCCAAGGACGCCCAGAAAATGATCAACGAGATGCAGAAGCGGAACCG
GCAGACCAACGAGCGGATCGAGGAAATCATCCGGACCACCGGCAAAGAGAACGCCAAGTACCTGATCGAG
AAGATCAAGCTGCACGACATGCAGGAAGGCAAGTGCCTGTACAGCCTGGAAGCCATCCCTCTGGAAGATC
TGCTGAACAACCCCTTCAACTATGAGGTGGACCACATCATCCCCAGAAGCGTGTCCTTCGACAACAGCTT
CAACAACAAGGTGCTCGTGAAGCAGGAAGAAAACAGCAAGAAGGGCAACCGGACCCCATTCCAGTACCTG
AGCAGCAGCGACAGCAAGATCAGCTACGAAACCTTCAAGAAGCACATCCTGAATCTGGCCAAGGGCAAGG
GCAGAATCAGCAAGACCAAGAAAGAGTATCTGCTGGAAGAACGGGACATCAACAGGTTCTCCGTGCAGAA
AGACTTCATCAACCGGAACCTGGTGGATACCAGATACGCCACCAGAGGCCTGATGAACCTGCTGCGGAGC
TACTTCAGAGTGAACAACCTGGACGTGAAAGTGAAGTCCATCAATGGCGGCTTCACCAGCTTTCTGCGGC
GGAAGTGGAAGTTTAAGAAAGAGCGGAACAAGGGGTACAAGCACCACGCCGAGGACGCCCTGATCATTGC
CAACGCCGATTTCATCTTCAAAGAGTGGAAGAAACTGGACAAGGCCAAAAAAGTGATGGAAAACCAGATG
TTCGAGGAAAAGCAGGCCGAGAGCATGCCCGAGATCGAAACCGAGCAGGAGTACAAAGAGATCTTCATCA
CCCCCCACCAGATCAAGCACATTAAGGACTTCAAGGACTACAAGTACAGCCACCGGGTGGACAAGAAGCC
TAATAGAGAGCTGATTAACGACACCCTGTACTCCACCCGGAAGGACGACAAGGGCAACACCCTGATCGTG
AACAATCTGAACGGCCTGTACGACAAGGACAATGACAAGCTGAAAAAGCTGATCAACAAGAGCCCCGAAA
AGCTGCTGATGTACCACCACGACCCCCAGACCTACCAGAAACTGAAGCTGATTATGGAACAGTACGGCGA
CGAGAAGAATCCCCTGTACAAGTACTACGAGGAAACCGGGAACTACCTGACCAAGTACTCCAAAAAGGAC
AACGGCCCCGTGATCAAGAAGATTAAGTATTACGGCAACAAACTGAACGCCCATCTGGACATCACCGACG
ACTACCCCAACAGCAGAAACAAGGTCGTGAAGCTGTCCCTGAAGCCCTACAGATTCGACGTGTACCTGGA
CAATGGCGTGTACAAGTTCGTGACCGTGAAGAATCTGGATGTGATCAAAAAAGAAAACTACTACGAAGTG
AATAGCAAGTGCTATGAGGAAGCTAAGAAGCTGAAGAAGATCAGCAACCAGGCCGAGTTTATCGCCTCCT
TCTACAACAACGATCTGATCAAGATCAACGGCGAGCTGTATAGAGTGATCGGCGTGAACAACGACCTGCT
GAACCGGATCGAAGTGAACATGATCGACATCACCTACCGCGAGTACCTGGAAAACATGAACGACAAGAGG
CCCCCCAGGATCATTAAGACAATCGCCTCCAAGACCCAGAGCATTAAGAAGTACAGCACAGACATTCTGG
GCAACCTGTATGAAGTGAAATCTAAGAAGCACCCTCAGATCATCAAAAAGGGCCCCGGGAAAAGGCCGGC
GGCCACGAAAAAGGCCGGCCAGGCAAAAAAGAAAAAGCTGGACGGCAGCGGAAGCCCGGCAGCTAAGAAA
AAGAAACTGGATCTCGAGTAATAATCTAGAACTATAGTGAGTCGTATTACGTAGATCCAGACATGATAAG
ATACATTGATGAGTTTGGACAAACCACAACTAGAATGCAGTGAAAAAAATGCTTTATTTGTGAAATTTGT
GATGCTATTGCTTTATTTGTAACCATTATAAGCTGCAATAAACAAGTTAACAACAACAATTGCATTCATT
TTATGTTTCAGGTTCAGGGGGAGGTGTGGGAGGTTTTTTAATTCGCGGCCGCGGCGCCAATGCATTGGGC
CCGGTACCCAGCTTTTGTTCCCTTTAGTGAGGGTTAATTGCGCGCTTGGCGTAATCATGGTCATAGCTGT
TTCCTGTGTGAAATTGTTATCCGCTCACAATTCCACACAACATACGAGCCGGGAGCATAAAGTGTAAAGC
CTGGGGTGCCTAATGAGTGAGCTAACTCACATTAATTGCGTTGCGCTCACTGCCCGCTTTCCAGTCGGGA
AACCTGTCGTGCCAGCTGCATTAATGAATCGGCCAACGCGCGGGGAGAGGCGGTTTGCGTATTGGGCGCT
CTTCCGCTTCCTCGCTCACTGACTCGCTGCGCTCGGTCGTTCGGCTGCGGCGAGCGGTATCAGCTCACTC
AAAGGCGGTAATACGGTTATCCACAGAATCAGGGGATAACGCAGGAAAGAACATGTGAGCAAAAGGCCAG
CAAAAGGCCAGGAACCGTAAAAAGGCCGCGTTGCTGGCGTTTTTCCATAGGCTCCGCCCCCCTGACGAGC
ATCACAAAAATCGACGCTCAAGTCAGAGGTGGCGAAACCCGACAGGACTATAAAGATACCAGGCGTTTCC
CCCTGGAAGCTCCCTCGTGCGCTCTCCTGTTCCGACCCTGCCGCTTACCGGATACCTGTCCGCCTTTCTC
CCTTCGGGAAGCGTGGCGCTTTCTCATAGCTCACGCTGTAGGTATCTCAGTTCGGTGTAGGTCGTTCGCT
CCAAGCTGGGCTGTGTGCACGAACCCCCCGTTCAGCCCGACCGCTGCGCCTTATCCGGTAACTATCGTCT
TGAGTCCAACCCGGTAAGACACGACTTATCGCCACTGGCAGCAGCCACTGGTAACAGGATTAGCAGAGCG
AGGTATGTAGGCGGTGCTACAGAGTTCTTGAAGTGGTGGCCTAACTACGGCTACACTAGAAGAACAGTAT
TTGGTATCTGCGCTCTGCTGAAGCCAGTTACCTTCGGAAAAAGAGTTGGTAGCTCTTGATCCGGCAAACA
AACCACCGCTGGTAGCGGTGGTTTTTTTGTTTGCAAGCAGCAGATTACGCGCAGAAAAAAAGGATCTCAA
GAAGATCCTTTGATCTTTTCTACGGGGTCTGACGCTCAGTGGAACGAAAACTCACGTTAAGGGATTTTGG
TCATGAGATTATCAAAAAGGATCTTCACCTAGATCCTTTTAAATTAAAAATGAAGTTTTAAATCAATCTA
AAGTATATATGAGTAAACTTGGTCTGACAGTTACCAATGCTTAATCAGTGAGGCACCTATCTCAGCGATC
TGTCTATTTCGTTCATCCATAGTTGCCTGACTCCCCGTCGTGTAGATAACTACGATACGGGAGGGCTTAC
CATCTGGCCCCAGTGCTGCAATGATACCGCGAGACCCACGCTCACCGGCTCCAGATTTATCAGCAATAAA
CCAGCCAGCCGGAAGGGCCGAGCGCAGAAGTGGTCCTGCAACTTTATCCGCCTCCATCCAGTCTATTAAT
TGTTGCCGGGAAGCTAGAGTAAGTAGTTCGCCAGTTAATAGTTTGCGCAACGTTGTTGCCATTGCTACAG
GCATCGTGGTGTCACGCTCGTCGTTTGGTATGGCTTCATTCAGCTCCGGTTCCCAACGATCAAGGCGAGT
TACATGATCCCCCATGTTGTGCAAAAAAGCGGTTAGCTCCTTCGGTCCTCCGATCGTTGTCAGAAGTAAG
TTGGCCGCAGTGTTATCACTCATGGTTATGGCAGCACTGCATAATTCTCTTACTGTCATGCCATCCGTAA
GATGCTTTTCTGTGACTGGTGAGTACTCAACCAAGTCATTCTGAGAATAGTGTATGCGGCGACCGAGTTG
CTCTTGCCCGGCGTCAATACGGGATAATACCGCGCCACATAGCAGAACTTTAAAAGTGCTCATCATTGGA
AAACGTTCTTCGGGGCGAAAACTCTCAAGGATCTTACCGCTGTTGAGATCCAGTTCGATGTAACCCACTC
GTGCACCCAACTGATCTTCAGCATCTTTTACTTTCACCAGCGTTTCTGGGTGAGCAAAAACAGGAAGGCA
AAATGCCGCAAAAAAGGGAATAAGGGCGACACGGAAATGTTGAATACTCATACTCTTCCTTTTTCAATAT
TATTGAAGCATTTATCAGGGTTATTGTCTCATGAGCGGATACATATTTGAATGTATTTAGAAAAATAAAC
AAATAGGGGTTCCGCGCACATTTCCCCGAAAAGTGCCACCTAAATTGTAAGCGTTAATATTTTGTTAAAA
TTCGCGTTAAATTTTTGTTAAATCAGCTCATTTTTTAACCAATAGGCCGAAATCGGCAAAATCCCTTATA
AATCAAAAGAATAGACCGAGATAGGGT
[37 nt withheld, positions 10528-10564]
AAAGAACGTGGACTCCAACGTCAAAGG
[49 nt withheld, positions 10592-10640]
T
[91 nt withheld, positions 10642-10732]
G
[124 nt withheld, positions 10734-10857]
CCCATTCGCCATTCAGGCTGCGCAACTGTTGGGAAGGGCGATCGGTGCGGGCCTCTTCGCTATTACGCCA
GTCGACCGCCAATTCAATATGGCGTATATGGACTCATGCCAATTCAATATGGTGGATCTGGACCTGTGCC
AATTCAATATGGCGTATATGGACTCGTGCCAATTCAATATGGTGGATCTGGACCCCAGCCAATTCAATAT
GGCGGACTTGGCACCATGCCAATTCAATATGGCGGACCTGGCACTGTGCCAACTGGGGAGGGGTCTACTT
GGCACGGTGCCAAGTTTGAGGAGGGGTCTTGGCCCTGTGCCAAGTCCGCCATATTGAATTGGCATGGTGC
CAATAATGGCGGCCATATTGGCTATATGCCAGGATCAATATATAGGCAATATCCAATATGGCCCTATGCC
AATATGGCTATTGGCCAGGTTCAATACTATGTATTGGCCCTATGCCATATAGTATTCCATATATGGGTTT
TCCTATTGACGTAGATAGCCCCTCCCAATGGGCGGTCCCATATACCATATATGGGGCTTCCTAATACCGC
CCATAGCCACTCCCCCATTGACGTCAATGGTCTCTATATATGGTCTTTCCTATTGACGTCATATGGGCGG
TCCTATTGACGTATATGGCGCCTCCCCCATTGACGTCAATTACGGTAAATGGCCCGCCTGGCTCAATGCC
CATTGACGTCAATAGGACCACCCACCATTGACGTCAATGGGATGGCTCATTGCCCATTCATATCCGTTCT
CACGCCCCCTATTGACGTCAATGACGGTAAATGGCCCACTTGGCAGTACATCAATATCTATTAATAGTAA
CTTGGCAAGTACATTACTATTGGAAGTACG
